Addgene plasmid #35633: pLenti-PGK-KRAS4B(G12V)
Depositing lab: Daniel Haber. Depositing organization: Massachusetts General Hospital. Publication: TAK1 Inhibition Promotes Apoptosis in KRAS-Dependent Colon Cancers. Singh A, Sweeney MF, Yu M, Burger A, Greninger P, Benes C, Haber DA, Settleman J. Cell. 2012 Feb 17;148(4):639-50. 10.1016/j.cell.2011.12.033 PubMed 22341439.
Backbone
  Vector backbone: pLenti-PGK-Hygro
  Backbone manufacturer: Eric Campeau
  Backbone size w/o insert (bp): 10000
  Vector type: Mammalian Expression, Lentiviral
  Selectable markers: Hygromycin
Growth in bacteria
  Bacterial resistance: Ampicillin, 100 μg/mL
  Growth temperature: 37°C
  Growth strain: Stbl3
  Copy number: High Copy
Gene/Insert
  Gene/Insert name: K-Ras4B(G12V) (alt name: KRAS4B)
  Species: H. sapiens (human)
  Insert size (bp): 550
  Mutation: Glycine 12 to Valine
  Entrez Gene: KRAS (a.k.a. 'C-K-RAS, C-K-RAS, CFC2, K-RAS2A, K-RAS2B, K-RAS4A, K-RAS4B, K-Ras, K-Ras 2, KI-RAS, KRAS1, KRAS2, NS, NS3, OES, RALD, RASK2, c-Ki-ras, c-Ki-ras2)
  Promoter: PGK
  Tag / fusion protein: HA (N terminal on insert)
  Cloning method: Gateway Cloning
  Sequencing primers: 5′ attL1; 3′ attL2
Terms and licenses: Academic/Nonprofit Terms; Industry Terms: Not Available to Industry
How to cite: pLenti-PGK-KRAS4B(G12V) was a gift from Daniel Haber (Addgene plasmid # 35633 ; http://n2t.net/addgene:35633 ; RRID:Addgene_35633)
