[The description below was written by a language model from this plasmid's Addgene catalogue record and pLannotate feature annotations shown in this document.]
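Description:
pLenti-PGK-KRAS4B(G12V) is a lentiviral mammalian expression plasmid built on the pLenti-PGK-Hygro Gateway destination backbone, carrying the human KRAS4B coding sequence with the oncogenic glycine-12-to-valine substitution. In bacteria it is maintained through a high-copy ColE1/pUC-type origin and ampicillin resistance (AmpR); an f1 origin and remnants of a pBluescript-type backbone (lac promoter/operator, T3 and T7 promoters, lacZα fragment) are also present. The sequenced record is about 9.3 kb.

The transfer cassette has a third-generation layout. An RSV promoter drives a truncated HIV-1 5' LTR, which allows Tat-independent production of genomic RNA. This is followed by the Ψ packaging signal with a partial gag sequence, the Rev response element for Rev-dependent nuclear export, and the cPPT/CTS element that aids nuclear import of the proviral DNA. Downstream, a human PGK promoter drives the insert, which sits between attB1 and attB2 sites left by the Gateway recombination. The K-Ras(G12V) open reading frame carries an N-terminal HA epitope; the annotation matches this as a fragment of a 3xHA tag, in keeping with the HA tag listed in the catalogue. A WPRE follows to enhance transcript stability and expression. A separate mouse PGK promoter then drives the hygromycin resistance gene for selection of transduced cells. The cassette ends with a truncated 3' LTR, followed by an SV40 polyadenylation signal and SV40 origin.

The construct is suited to stable, moderate-level expression of constitutively active KRAS in mammalian cells after viral packaging and hygromycin selection. The associated publication studied KRAS-dependent colon cancers and TAK1 inhibition.
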