Features (pLannotate 1.2.2; 32 found; start..end, strand, type, name):
      2..94      +  CDS            lacI (fragment): lac repressor; lacI; The lac repressor binds to the lac operator to inhibit transcription in E. coli. This inhibition can be relieved by adding lactose or isopropyl-β-D-thiogalactopyranoside (IPTG).
    107..128     +  protein_bind   CAP binding site: CAP binding activates transcription in the presence of cAMP. E. coli catabolite activator protein
    143..173     +  promoter       lac promoter: promoter for the E. coli lac operon
    181..197     +  protein_bind   lac operator: The lac repressor binds to the lac operator to inhibit transcription in E. coli. This inhibition can be relieved by adding lactose or isopropyl-β-D-thiogalactopyranoside (IPTG). lac repressor encoded by lacI
    242..260     +  promoter       T3 promoter: promoter for bacteriophage T3 RNA polymerase
    288..514     +  promoter       RSV promoter: Rous sarcoma virus enhancer/promoter
    515..695     +  LTR            5' LTR (truncated): truncated 5' long terminal repeat (LTR) from HIV-1
    742..867     +  misc_feature   HIV-1 Ψ: packaging signal of human immunodeficiency virus type 1
    851..1214    +  CDS            HIV-1 gag (fragment): gag protein from human immunodeficiency virus 1; gag
   1360..1593    +  misc_feature   RRE: The Rev response element (RRE) of HIV-1 allows for Rev-dependent mRNA export from the nucleus to the cytoplasm.
   1970..2070    +  CDS            Rev (fragment): human immunodeficiency virus 1 (HIV-1) Rev protein; rev; enhances nuclear export of unspliced and incompletely spliced viral mRNAs
   2089..2206    +  misc_feature   cPPT/CTS: central polypurine tract and central termination sequence of HIV-1
   2226..2249    -  misc_feature   MCS (fragment): pBluescript multiple cloning site
   2252..2762    +  promoter       hPGK promoter: human phosphoglycerate kinase 1 promoter
   2817..2841    +  protein_bind   attB1: mutant version of attB; recombination site for the Gateway® BP reaction BP Clonase™
   2850..2876    +  CDS            3xHA (fragment): three tandem HA epitope tags
   2880..3443    +  CDS            K-Ras (G12V): human oncoprotein generated by the G12V mutation in the small GTPase K-Ras
   3445..3469    -  protein_bind   attB2: mutant version of attB; recombination site for the Gateway® BP reaction BP Clonase™
   3500..4088    +  misc_feature   WPRE: woodchuck hepatitis virus posttranscriptional regulatory element
   4144..4643    +  promoter       PGK promoter: mouse phosphoglycerate kinase 1 promoter
   4661..5686    +  CDS            HygR: aminoglycoside phosphotransferase from E. coli; aph(4)-Ia; confers resistance to hygromycin
   5704..5982    +  CDS            yokD (fragment): YOKD_BACSU - Experimental evidence at protein level: Swiss-Prot protein existence level 1. May contribute to antibiotic resistance. From Bacillus subtilis (strain 168).
   5990..6127    +  CDS            nef (fragment): NEF_HV1LA - Experimental evidence at protein level: Swiss-Prot protein existence level 1. Extracellular Nef protein targets CD4(+) T-lymphocytes for apoptosis by interacting with CXCR4 surface receptors. From Human immunodeficiency virus type 1 group M subtype B (isolate Lai) (HIV-1).
   6113..6293    +  LTR            5' LTR (truncated): truncated 5' long terminal repeat (LTR) from HIV-1
   6365..6486    +  polyA_signal   SV40 poly(A) signal: SV40 polyadenylation signal
   6526..6661    +  rep_origin     SV40 ori: SV40 origin of replication
   6682..6700    -  promoter       T7 promoter: promoter for bacteriophage T7 RNA polymerase
   6708..6863    +  CDS            lacZα (fragment): LacZα fragment of β-galactosidase; lacZ fragment
   6868..7296    +  rep_origin     f1 ori (sequence partly withheld): f1 bacteriophage origin of replication; arrow indicates direction of (+) strand synthesis
   7349..7453    +  promoter       AmpR promoter: bla
   7454..8314    +  CDS            AmpR: β-lactamase; bla; confers resistance to ampicillin, carbenicillin, and related antibiotics
   8485..9073    +  rep_origin     ori: high-copy-number ColE1/pMB1/pBR322/pUC origin of replication
>Addgene plasmid #35633 | pLenti-PGK-KRAS4B(G12V) | addgene full sequence | sequence record 127233 | Addgene NGS result
AGCGCCCAATACGCAAACCGCCTCTCCCCGCGCGTTGGCCGATTCATTAATGCAGCTGGCACGACAGGTT
TCCCGACTGGAAAGCGGGCAGTGAGCGCAACGCAATTAATGTGAGTTAGCTCACTCATTAGGCACCCCAG
GCTTTACACTTTATGCTTCCGGCTCGTATGTTGTGTGGAATTGTGAGCGGATAACAATTTCACACAGGAA
ACAGCTATGACCATGATTACGCCAAGCGCGCAATTAACCCTCACTAAAGGGAACAAAAGCTGGAGCTGCA
AGCTTAATGTAGTCTTATGCAATACTCTTGTAGTCTTGCAACATGGTAACGATGAGTTAGCAACATGCCT
TACAAGGAGAGAAAAAGCACCGTGCATGCCGATTGGTGGAAGTAAGGTGGTACGATCGTGCCTTATTAGG
AAGGCAACAGACGGGTCTGACATGGATTGGACGAACCACTGAATTGCCGCATTGCAGAGATATTGTATTT
AAGTGCCTAGCTCGATACATAAACGGGTCTCTCTGGTTAGACCAGATCTGAGCCTGGGAGCTCTCTGGCT
AACTAGGGAACCCACTGCTTAAGCCTCAATAAAGCTTGCCTTGAGTGCTTCAAGTAGTGTGTGCCCGTCT
GTTGTGTGACTCTGGTAACTAGAGATCCCTCAGACCCTTTTAGTCAGTGTGGAAAATCTCTAGCAGTGGC
GCCCGAACAGGGACTTGAAAGCGAAAGGGAAACCAGAGGAGCTCTCTCGACGCAGGACTCGGCTTGCTGA
AGCGCGCACGGCAAGAGGCGAGGGGCGGCGACTGGTGAGTACGCCAAAAATTTTGACTAGCGGAGGCTAG
AAGGAGAGAGATGGGTGCGAGAGCGTCAGTATTAAGCGGGGGAGAATTAGATCGCGATGGGAAAAAATTC
GGTTAAGGCCAGGGGGAAAGAAAAAATATAAATTAAAACATATAGTATGGGCAAGCAGGGAGCTAGAACG
ATTCGCAGTTAATCCTGGCCTGTTAGAAACATCAGAAGGCTGTAGACAAATACTGGGACAGCTACAACCA
TCCCTTCAGACAGGATCAGAAGAACTTAGATCATTATATAATACAGTAGCAACCCTCTATTGTGTGCATC
AAAGGATAGAGATAAAAGACACCAAGGAAGCTTTAGACAAGATAGAGGAAGAGCAAAACAAAAGTAAGAC
CACCGCACAGCAAGCGGCCGCTGATCTTCAGACCTGGAGGAGGAGATATGAGGGACAATTGGAGAAGTGA
ATTATATAAATATAAAGTAGTAAAAATTGAACCATTAGGAGTAGCACCCACCAAGGCAAAGAGAAGAGTG
GTGCAGAGAGAAAAAAGAGCAGTGGGAATAGGAGCTTTGTTCCTTGGGTTCTTGGGAGCAGCAGGAAGCA
CTATGGGCGCAGCGTCAATGACGCTGACGGTACAGGCCAGACAATTATTGTCTGGTATAGTGCAGCAGCA
GAACAATTTGCTGAGGGCTATTGAGGCGCAACAGCATCTGTTGCAACTCACAGTCTGGGGCATCAAGCAG
CTCCAGGCAAGAATCCTGGCTGTGGAAAGATACCTAAAGGATCAACAGCTCCTGGGGATTTGGGGTTGCT
CTGGAAAACTCATTTGCACCACTGCTGTGCCTTGGAATGCTAGTTGGAGTAATAAATCTCTGGAACAGAT
TTGGAATCACACGACCTGGATGGAGTGGGACAGAGAAATTAACAATTACACAAGCTTAATACACTCCTTA
ATTGAAGAATCGCAAAACCAGCAAGAAAAGAATGAACAAGAATTATTGGAATTAGATAAATGGGCAAGTT
TGTGGAATTGGTTTAACATAACAAATTGGCTGTGGTATATAAAATTATTCATAATGATAGTAGGAGGCTT
GGTAGGTTTAAGAATAGTTTTTGCTGTACTTTCTATAGTGAATAGAGTTAGGCAGGGATATTCACCATTA
TCGTTTCAGACCCACCTCCCAACCCCGAGGGGACCCGACAGGCCCGAAGGAATAGAAGAAGAAGGTGGAG
AGAGAGACAGAGACAGATCCATTCGATTAGTGAACGGATCTCGACGGTATCGGTTAACTTTTAAAAGAAA
AGGGGGGATTGGGGGGTACAGTGCAGGGGAAAGAATAGTAGACATAATAGCAACAGACATACAAACTAAA
GAATTACAAAAACAAATTACAAAAATTCAAAATTTTATCGATCACGAGACTAGCCTCGAGAAGCTTGATA
TCGAATTCCACGGGGTTGGGGTTGCGCCTTTTCCAAGGCAGCCCTGGGTTTGCGCAGGGACGCGGCTGCT
CTGGGCGTGGTTCCGGGAAACGCAGCGGCGCCGACCCTGGGTCTCGCACATTCTTCACGTCCGTTCGCAG
CGTCACCCGGATCTTCGCCGCTACCCTTGTGGGCCCCCCGGCGACGCTTCCTGCTCCGCCCCTAAGTCGG
GAAGGTTCCTTGCGGTTCGCGGCGTGCCGGACGTGACAAACGGAAGCCGCACGTCTCACTAGTACCCTCG
CAGACGGACAGCGCCAGGGAGCAATGGCAGCGCGCCGACCGCGATGGGCTGTGGCCAATAGCGGCTGCTC
AGCAGGGCGCGCCGAGAGCAGCGGCCGGGAAGGGGCGGTGCGGGAGGCGGGGTGTGGGGCGGTAGTGTGG
GCCCTGTTCCTGCCCGCGCGGTGTTCCGCATTCTGCAAGCCTCCGGAGCGCACGTCGGCAGTCGGCTCCC
TCGTTGACCGAATCACCGACCTCTCTCCCCAGGGGGATCCACCGGTTCGTCGACTAGTCCAGTGTGGTGG
AATTCTGCAGATATCAACAAGTTTGTACAAAAAAGCAGGCTTCACCATGTACCCATACGATGTTCCAGAT
TACGCTGATACTGAATATAAACTTGTGGTAGTTGGAGCTGTTGGCGTAGGCAAGAGTGCCTTGACGATAC
AGCTAATTCAGAATCATTTTGTGGACGAATATGATCCAACAATAGAGGATTCCTACAGGAAGCAAGTAGT
AATTGATGGAGAAACCTGTCTCTTGGATATTCTCGACACAGCAGGTCAAGAGGAGTACAGTGCAATGAGG
GACCAGTACATGAGGACTGGGGAGGGCTTTCTTTGTGTATTTGCCATAAATAATACTAAATCATTTGAAG
ATATTCACCATTATAGAGAACAAATTAAAAGAGTTAAGGACTCTGAAGATGTACCTATGGTCCTAGTAGG
AAATAAATGTGATTTGCCTTCTAGAACAGTAGACACAAAACAGGCTCAGGACTTAGCAAGAAGTTATGGA
ATTCCTTTTATTGAAACATCAGCAAAGACAAGACAGGGTGTTGATGATGCCTTCTATACATTAGTTCGAG
AAATTCGAAAACATAAAGAAAAGATGAGCAAAGACGGTAAAAAGAAGAAAAAGAAGTCAAAGACAAAGTG
TGTAATTATGTAAGACCCAGCTTTCTTGTACAAAGTGGTTGATATCCAGCACAGTGGCGGCCGCTCGACA
ATCAACCTCTGGATTACAAAATTTGTGAAAGATTGACTGGTATTCTTAACTATGTTGCTCCTTTTACGCT
ATGTGGATACGCTGCTTTAATGCCTTTGTATCATGCTATTGCTTCCCGTATGGCTTTCATTTTCTCCTCC
TTGTATAAATCCTGGTTGCTGTCTCTTTATGAGGAGTTGTGGCCCGTTGTCAGGCAACGTGGCGTGGTGT
GCACTGTGTTTGCTGACGCAACCCCCACTGGTTGGGGCATTGCCACCACCTGTCAGCTCCTTTCCGGGAC
TTTCGCTTTCCCCCTCCCTATTGCCACGGCGGAACTCATCGCCGCCTGCCTTGCCCGCTGCTGGACAGGG
GCTCGGCTGTTGGGCACTGACAATTCCGTGGTGTTGTCGGGGAAGCTGACGTCCTTTCCATGGCTGCTCG
CCTGTGTTGCCACCTGGATTCTGCGCGGGACGTCCTTCTGCTACGTCCCTTCGGCCCTCAATCCAGCGGA
CCTTCCTTCCCGCGGCCTGCTGCCGGCTCTGCGGCCTCTTCCGCGTCTTCGCCTTCGCCCTCAGACGAGT
CGGATCTCCCTTTGGGCCGCCTCCCCGCCTGGAATTCTGCAGATATCCGGACTAGTGATCTCTCGAGGTT
AACGAATTCTACCGGGTAGGGGAGGCGCTTTTCCCAAGGCAGTCTGGAGCATGCGCTTTAGCAGCCCCGC
TGGGCACTTGGCGCTACACAAGTGGCCTCTGGCCTCGCACACATTCCACATCCACCGGTAGGCGCCAACC
GGCTCCGTTCTTTGGTGGCCCCTTCGCGCCACCTTCTACTCCTCCCCTAGTCAGGAAGTTCCCCCCCGCC
CCGCAGCTCGCGTCGTGCAGGACGTGACAAATGGAAGTAGCACGTCTCACTAGTCTCGTGCAGATGGACA
GCACCGCTGAGCAATGGAAGCGGGTAGGCCTTTGGGGCAGCGGCCAATAGCAGCTTTGCTCCTTCGCTTT
CTGGGCTCAGAGGCTGGGAAGGGGTGGGTCCGGGGGCGGGCTCAGGGGCGGGCTCAGGGGCGGGGCGGGC
GCCCGAAGGTCCTCCGGAGGCCCGGCATTCTGCACGCTTCAAAAGCGCACGTCTGCCGCGCTGTTCTCCT
CTTCCTCATCTCCGGGCCTTTCGACCTGCATCCCGCCACCATGAAAAAGCCTGAACTCACCGCGACGTCT
GTCGAGAAGTTTCTGATCGAAAAGTTCGACAGCGTCTCCGACCTGATGCAGCTCTCGGAGGGCGAAGAAT
CTCGTGCTTTCAGCTTCGATGTAGGAGGGCGTGGATATGTCCTGCGGGTAAATAGCTGCGCCGATGGTTT
CTACAAAGATCGTTATGTTTATCGGCACTTTGCATCGGCCGCGCTCCCGATTCCGGAAGTGCTTGACATT
GGGGAATTCAGCGAGAGCCTGACCTATTGCATCTCCCGCCGTGCACAGGGTGTCACGTTGCAAGACCTGC
CTGAAACCGAACTGCCCGCTGTTCTGCAGCCGGTCGCGGAGGCCATGGATGCGATCGCTGCGGCCGATCT
TAGCCAGACGAGCGGGTTCGGCCCATTCGGACCGCAAGGAATCGGTCAATACACTACATGGCGTGATTTC
ATATGCGCGATTGCTGATCCCCATGTGTATCACTGGCAAACTGTGATGGACGACACCGTCAGTGCGTCCG
TCGCGCAGGCTCTCGATGAGCTGATGCTTTGGGCCGAGGACTGCCCCGAAGTCCGGCACCTCGTGCACGC
GGATTTCGGCTCCAACAATGTCCTGACGGACAATGGCCGCATAACAGCGGTCATTGACTGGAGCGAGGCG
ATGTTCGGGGATTCCCAATACGAGGTCGCCAACATCTTCTTCTGGAGGCCGTGGTTGGCTTGTATGGAGC
AGCAGACGCGCTACTTCGAGCGGAGGCATCCGGAGCTTGCAGGATCGCCGCGGCTCCGGGCGTATATGCT
CCGCATTGGTCTTGACCAACTCTATCAGAGCTTGGTTGACGGCAATTTCGATGATGCAGCTTGGGCGCAG
GGTCGATGCGACGCAATCGTCCGATCCGGAGCCGGGACTGTCGGGCGTACACAAATCGCCCGCAGAAGCG
CGGCCGTCTGGACCGATGGCTGTGTAGAAGTACTCGCCGATAGTGGAAACCGACGCCCCAGCACTCGTCC
GAGGGCAAAGGAATAGAGTAGATGCCGACCGAACAAGAGCTGATTTCGAGAACGCCTCAGCCAGCAACTC
GCGCGAGCCTAGCAAGGCAAATGCGAGAGAACGGCCTTACGCTTGGTGGCACAGTTCTCGTCCACAGTTC
GCTAAGCTCGCTCGGCTGGGTCGCGGGAGGGCCGGTCGCAGTGATTCAGGCCCTTCTGGATTGTGTTGGT
CCCCAGGGCACGATTGTCATGCCCACGCACTCGGGTGATCTGACTGATCCCGCAGATTGGAGATCGCCGC
CCGTGCCTGCCGATTGGGTGCAGATCCGTCGAGGGCCCGGTACCTTTAAGACCAATGACTTACAAGGCAG
CTGTAGATCTTAGCCACTTTTTAAAAGAAAAGGGGGGACTGGAAGGGCTAGCTCACTCCCAACGAAGACA
AGATCTGCTTTTTGCTTGTACTGGGTCTCTCTGGTTAGACCAGATCTGAGCCTGGGAGCTCTCTGGCTAA
CTAGGGAACCCACTGCTTAAGCCTCAATAAAGCTTGCCTTGAGTGCTTCAAGTAGTGTGTGCCCGTCTGT
TGTGTGACTCTGGTAACTAGAGATCCCTCAGACCCTTTTAGTCAGTGTGGAAAATCTCTAGCAGTAGTAG
TTCATGTCATCTTATTATTCAGTATTTATAACTTGCAAAGAAATGAATATCAGAGAGTGAGAGGAACTTG
TTTATTGCAGCTTATAATGGTTACAAATAAAGCAATAGCATCACAAATTTCACAAATAAAGCATTTTTTT
CACTGCATTCTAGTTGTGGTTTGTCCAAACTCATCAATGTATCTTATCATGTCTGGCTCTAGCTATCCCG
CCCCTAACTCCGCCCATCCCGCCCCTAACTCCGCCCAGTTCCGCCCATTCTCCGCCCCATGGCTGACTAA
TTTTTTTTATTTATGCAGAGGCCGAGGCCGCCTCGGCCTCTGAGCTATTCCAGAAGTAGTGAGGAGGCTT
TTTTGGAGGCCTAGGGACGTACCCAATTCGCCCTATAGTGAGTCGTATTACGCGCGCTCACTGGCCGTCG
TTTTACAACGTCGTGACTGGGAAAACCCTGGCGTTACCCAACTTAATCGCCTTGCAGCACATCCCCCTTT
CGCCAGCTGGCGTAATAGCGAAGAGGCCCGCACCGATCGCCCTTCCCAACAGTTGCGCAGCCTGAATGGC
GAATGGG
[124 nt withheld, positions 6868-6991]
C
[91 nt withheld, positions 6993-7083]
A
[49 nt withheld, positions 7085-7133]
CCTTTGACGTTGGAGTCCACGTTCTTT
[37 nt withheld, positions 7161-7197]
ACCCTATCTCGGTCTATTCTTTTGATTTATAAGGGATTTTGCCGATTTCGGCCTATTGGTTAAAAAATGA
GCTGATTTAACAAAAATTTAACGCGAATTTTAACAAAATATTAACGCTTACAATTTAGGTGGCACTTTTC
GGGGAAATGTGCGCGGAACCCCTATTTGTTTATTTTTCTAAATACATTCAAATATGTATCCGCTCATGAG
ACAATAACCCTGATAAATGCTTCAATAATATTGAAAAAGGAAGAGTATGAGTATTCAACATTTCCGTGTC
GCCCTTATTCCCTTTTTTGCGGCATTTTGCCTTCCTGTTTTTGCTCACCCAGAAACGCTGGTGAAAGTAA
AAGATGCTGAAGATCAGTTGGGTGCACGAGTGGGTTACATCGAACTGGATCTCAACAGCGGTAAGATCCT
TGAGAGTTTTCGCCCCGAAGAACGTTTTCCAATGATGAGCACTTTTAAAGTTCTGCTATGTGGCGCGGTA
TTATCCCGTATTGACGCCGGGCAAGAGCAACTCGGTCGCCGCATACACTATTCTCAGAATGACTTGGTTG
AGTACTCACCAGTCACAGAAAAGCATCTTACGGATGGCATGACAGTAAGAGAATTATGCAGTGCTGCCAT
AACCATGAGTGATAACACTGCGGCCAACTTACTTCTGACAACGATCGGAGGACCGAAGGAGCTAACCGCT
TTTTTGCACAACATGGGGGATCATGTAACTCGCCTTGATCGTTGGGAACCGGAGCTGAATGAAGCCATAC
CAAACGACGAGCGTGACACCACGATGCCTGTAGCAATGGCAACAACGTTGCGCAAACTATTAACTGGCGA
ACTACTTACTCTAGCTTCCCGGCAACAATTAATAGACTGGATGGAGGCGGATAAAGTTGCAGGACCACTT
CTGCGCTCGGCCCTTCCGGCTGGCTGGTTTATTGCTGATAAATCTGGAGCCGGTGAGCGTGGGTCTCGCG
GTATCATTGCAGCACTGGGGCCAGATGGTAAGCCCTCCCGTATCGTAGTTATCTACACGACGGGGAGTCA
GGCAACTATGGATGAACGAAATAGACAGATCGCTGAGATAGGTGCCTCACTGATTAAGCATTGGTAACTG
TCAGACCAAGTTTACTCATATATACTTTAGATTGATTTAAAACTTCATTTTTAATTTAAAAGGATCTAGG
TGAAGATCCTTTTTGATAATCTCATGACCAAAATCCCTTAACGTGAGTTTTCGTTCCACTGAGCGTCAGA
CCCCGTAGAAAAGATCAAAGGATCTTCTTGAGATCCTTTTTTTCTGCGCGTAATCTGCTGCTTGCAAACA
AAAAAACCACCGCTACCAGCGGTGGTTTGTTTGCCGGATCAAGAGCTACCAACTCTTTTTCCGAAGGTAA
CTGGCTTCAGCAGAGCGCAGATACCAAATACTGTTCTTCTAGTGTAGCCGTAGTTAGGCCACCACTTCAA
GAACTCTGTAGCACCGCCTACATACCTCGCTCTGCTAATCCTGTTACCAGTGGCTGCTGCCAGTGGCGAT
AAGTCGTGTCTTACCGGGTTGGACTCAAGACGATAGTTACCGGATAAGGCGCAGCGGTCGGGCTGAACGG
GGGGTTCGTGCACACAGCCCAGCTTGGAGCGAACGACCTACACCGAACTGAGATACCTACAGCGTGAGCT
ATGAGAAAGCGCCACGCTTCCCGAAGGGAGAAAGGCGGACAGGTATCCGGTAAGCGGCAGGGTCGGAACA
GGAGAGCGCACGAGGGAGCTTCCAGGGGGAAACGCCTGGTATCTTTATAGTCCTGTCGGGTTTCGCCACC
TCTGACTTGAGCGTCGATTTTTGTGATGCTCGTCAGGGGGGCGGAGCCTATGGAAAAACGCCAGCAACGC
GGCCTTTTTACGGTTCCTGGCCTTTTGCTGGCCTTTTGCTCACATGTTCTTTCCTGCGTTATCCCCTGAT
TCTGTGGATAACCGTATTACCGCCTTTGAGTGAGCTGATACCGCTCGCCGCAGCCGAACGACCGAGCGCA
GCGAGTCAGTGAGCGAGGAAGCGGAAG
