>Addgene plasmid #35633 | pLenti-PGK-KRAS4B(G12V) | addgene partial sequence | sequence record 45086 | mPGK-F 5'-cattctgcacgcttcaaaag-3'
ATCTCCGGGCCTTTCGACCTGCATCCCGCCACCATGAAAAAGCCTGAACTCACCGCGACGTCTGTCGAGA
AGTTTCTGATCGAAAAGTTCGACAGCGTCTCCGACCTGATGCAGCTCTCGGAGGGCGAAGAATCTCGTGC
TTTCAGCTTCGATGTAGGAGGGCGTGGATATGTCCTGCGGGTAAATAGCTGCGCCGATGGTTTCTACAAA
GATCGTTATGTTTATCGGCACTTTGCATCGGCCGCGCTCCCGATTCCGGAAGTGCTTGACATTGGGGAAT
TCAGCGAGAGCCTGACCTATTGCATCTCCCGCCGTGCACAGGGTGTCACGTTGCAAGACCTGCCTGAAAC
CGAACTGCCCGCTGTTCTGCAGCCGGTCGCGGAGGCCATGGATGCGATCGCTGCGGCCGATCTTAGCCAG
ACGAGCGGGTTCGGCCCATTCGGACCGCAAGGAATCGGTCAATACACTACATGGCGTGATTTCATATGCG
CGATTGCTGATCCCCATGTGTATCACTGGCAAACTGTGATGGACGACACCGTCAGTGCGTCCGTCGCGCA
GGCTCTCGATGAGCTGATGCTTTGGGCCGAGGACTGCCCCGAAGTCCGGCACCTCGTGCACGCGGATTTC
GGCTCCAACAATGTCCTGACGGACAATGGCCGCATAACAGCGGTCATTGACTGGAGCGAGGCGATGTTCG
GG
