>Addgene plasmid #35633 | pLenti-PGK-KRAS4B(G12V) | addgene partial sequence | sequence record 46220 | WPRE-R 5'-CATAGCGTAAAAGGAGCAACA-3'
AATTTTGTAATCCAGAGGTTGATTGTCGAGCGGCCGCCACTGTGCTGGATATCAACCACTTTGTACAAGA
AAGCTGGGTCTTACATAATTACACACTTTGTCTTTGACTTCTTTTTCTTCTTTTTACCGTCTTTGCTCAT
CTTTTCTTTATGTTTTCGAATTTCTCGAACTAATGTATAGAAGGCATCATCAACACCCTGTCTTGTCTTT
GCTGATGTTTCAATAAAAGGAATTCCATAACTTCTTGCTAAGTCCTGAGCCTGTTTTGTGTCTACTGTTC
TAGAAGGCAAATCACATTTATTTCCTACTAGGACCATAGGTACATCTTCAGAGTCCTTAACTCTTTTAAT
TTGTTCTCTATAATGGTGAATATCTTCAAATGATTTAGTATTATTTATGGCAAATACACAAAGAAAGCCC
TCCCCAGTCCTCATGTACTGGTCCCTCATTGCACTGTACTCCTCTTGACCTGCTGTGTCGAGAATATCCA
AGAGACAGGTTTCTCCATCAATTACTACTTGCTTCCTGTAGGAATCCTCTATTGTTGGATCATATTCGTC
CACAAAATGATTCTGAATTAGCTGTATCGTCAAGGCACTCTTGCCTACGCCAACAGCTCCAACTACCACA
AGTTTATATTCAGTATCAGCGTAATCTGGAACATCGTATGGGTACATGGTGAAGCCTGCTTTTTTGTACA
AACTTGTTGATATCTGCAGAATTCCACCACACTGGACTAGTCGACGAACCGGTGGATCCCCCTGGGGAGA
GAGGTCGGTGATTCGGTCAACGAGGGAGCCGACTGCCGACGTGCGCTCCGGAGGCTTGCAGAATGCGGAA
CACCGCGCGGGCAGGAACAGGGCCCACACTACCGCCCCACACCCCGCCTCCCGCACCGCCCCTTCCCGG
